>Addgene plasmid #17728 | pRK1036 | depositor full sequence | sequence record 8718 | Author sequence
CCGACACCATCGAATGGTGCAAAACCTTTCGCGGTATGGCATGATAGCGCCCGGAAGAGAGTCAATTCAG
GGTGGTGAATGTGAAACCAGTAACGTTATACGATGTCGCAGAGTATGCCGGTGTCTCTTATCAGACCGTT
TCCCGCGTGGTGAACCAGGCCAGCCACGTTTCTGCGAAAACGCGGGAAAAAGTGGAAGCGGCGATGGCGG
AGCTGAATTACATTCCCAACCGCGTGGCACAACAACTGGCGGGCAAACAGTCGTTGCTGATTGGCGTTGC
CACCTCCAGTCTGGCCCTGCACGCGCCGTCGCAAATTGTCGCGGCGATTAAATCTCGCGCCGATCAACTG
GGTGCCAGCGTGGTGGTGTCGATGGTAGAACGAAGCGGCGTCGAAGCCTGTAAAGCGGCGGTGCACAATC
TTCTCGCGCAACGCGTCAGTGGGCTGATCATTAACTATCCGCTGGATGACCAGGATGCCATTGCTGTGGA
AGCTGCCTGCACTAATGTTCCGGCGTTATTTCTTGATGTCTCTGACCAGACACCCATCAACAGTATTATT
TTCTCCCATGAAGACGGTACGCGACTGGGCGTGGAGCATCTGGTCGCATTGGGTCACCAGCAAATCGCGC
TGTTAGCGGGCCCATTAAGTTCTGTCTCGGCGCGTCTGCGTCTGGCTGGCTGGCATAAATATCTCACTCG
CAATCAAATTCAGCCGATAGCGGAACGGGAAGGCGACTGGAGTGCCATGTCCGGTTTTCAACAAACCATG
CAAATGCTGAATGAGGGCATCGTTCCCACTGCGATGCTGGTTGCCAACGATCAGATGGCGCTGGGCGCAA
TGCGCGCCATTACCGAGTCCGGGCTGCGCGTTGGTGCGGATATCTCGGTAGTGGGATACGACGATACCGA
AGACAGCTCATGTTATATCCCGCCGTTAACCACCATCAAACAGGATTTTCGCCTGCTGGGGCAAACCAGC
GTGGACCGCTTGCTGCAACTCTCTCAGGGCCAGGCGGTGAAGGGCAATCAGCTGTTGCCCGTCTCACTGG
TGAAAAGAAAAACCACCCTGGCGCCCAATACGCAAACCGCCTCTCCCCGCGCGTTGGCCGATTCATTAAT
GCAGCTGGCACGACAGGTTTCCCGACTGGAAAGCGGGCAGTGAGCGCAACGCAATTAATGTGAGTTAGCT
CACTCATTAGGCACAATTCTCATGTTTGACAGCTTATCATCGACTGCACGGTGCACCAATGCTTCTGGCG
TCAGGCAGCCATCGGAAGCTGTGGTATGGCTGTGCAGGTCGTAAATCACTGCATAATTCGTGTCGCTCAA
GGCGCACTCCCGTTCTGGATAATGTTTTTTGCGCCGACATCATAACGGTTCTGGCAAATATTCTGAAATG
AGCTGTTGACAATTAATCATCGGCTCGTATAATGTGTGGAATTGTGAGCGGATAACAATTTCACACAGGA
AACAGCCAGTCCGTTTAGGTGTTTTCACGAGCACTTCACCAACAAGGACCATAGATTATGAAAATCGAAG
AAGGTAAACTGGTAATCTGGATTAACGGCGATAAAGGCTATAACGGTCTCGCTGAAGTCGGTAAGAAATT
CGAGAAAGATACCGGAATTAAAGTCACCGTTGAGCATCCGGATAAACTGGAAGAGAAATTCCCACAGGTT
GCGGCAACTGGCGATGGCCCTGACATTATCTTCTGGGCACACGACCGCTTTGGTGGCTACGCTCAATCTG
GCCTGTTGGCTGAAATCACCCCGGACAAAGCGTTCCAGGACAAGCTGTATCCGTTTACCTGGGATGCCGT
ACGTTACAACGGCAAGCTGATTGCTTACCCGATCGCTGTTGAAGCGTTATCGCTGATTTATAACAAAGAT
CTGCTGCCGAACCCGCCAAAAACCTGGGAAGAGATCCCGGCGCTGGATAAAGAACTGAAAGCGAAAGGTA
AGAGCGCGCTGATGTTCAACCTGCAAGAACCGTACTTCACCTGGCCGCTGATTGCTGCTGACGGGGGTTA
TGCGTTCAAGTATGAAAACGGCAAGTACGACATTAAAGACGTGGGCGTGGATAACGCTGGCGCGAAAGCG
GGTCTGACCTTCCTGGTTGACCTGATTAAAAACAAACACATGAATGCAGACACCGATTACTCCATCGCAG
AAGCTGCCTTTAATAAAGGCGAAACAGCGATGACCATCAACGGCCCGTGGGCATGGTCCAACATCGACAC
CAGCAAAGTGAATTATGGTGTAACGGTACTGCCGACCTTCAAGGGTCAACCATCCAAACCGTTCGTTGGC
GTGCTGAGCGCAGGTATTAACGCCGCCAGTCCGAACAAAGAGCTGGCAAAAGAGTTCCTCGAAAACTATC
TGCTGACTGATGAAGGTCTGGAAGCGGTTAATAAAGACAAACCGCTGGGTGCCGTAGCGCTGAAGTCTTA
CGAGGAAGAGTTGGCGAAAGATCCACGTATTGCCGCCACCATGGAAAACGCCCAGAAAGGTGAAATCATG
CCGAACATCCCGCAGATGTCCGCTTTCTGGTATGCCGTGCGTACTGCGGTGATCAACGCCGCCAGCGGTC
GTCAGACTGTCGATGAAGCCCTGAAAGACGCGCAGACTAATTCGATCACAAGTTTGTACAAAAAAGCAGG
CTCGGAGACCGTGCGTTTCCAGAGCATGAGCGAGCAACAGGTTCAGGAACTTGAGAAAAAGTGGTACGCA
CTGCAGGTAGAGCCCGGAAAAGAGAACGAAGCTAAGGAAAACTTACTGAAAGTTCTGGAACTGGAAGGTT
TAAAGGACCTCGTTGACGAGGTAATAGTTCCCGCA
[243 nt withheld, positions 2836-3078]
AACAAAATATTTCCCGGATACATACTCATAAAGGCTCACATGAACGACAAGCTCCTCATGGCTATTGAGA
AAACTCCCCACGTCTTCAGACCTGTAATGGTGGGCGGAAAGCCCGTTCCTCTGAAAGAGGAAGAGGTTCA
AAACATTCTCAATCAAATAAAGAGGGGTGTTAAACCTTCCAAGGTTGAGTTTGAAAAAGGAGATCAGGTA
AGGGTTATAGAAGGACCGTTTATGAACTTTACGGGAACTGTTGAGGAAGTTCATCCCGAGAAGAGGAAAT
TAACTGTTATGATAAGTATTTTCGGAAGGATGACTCCGGTAGAACTGGACTTTGACCAAGTGGAAAAGAT
TCATCACCACCATCATCACTAATAACCCAGCTTTCTTGTACAAAGTGGTGATAGCTTGGCACTGGCCGTC
GTTTTACAACGTCGTGACTGGGAAAACCCTGGCGTTACCCAACTTAATCGCCTTGCAGCACATCCCCCTT
TCGCCAGCTGGCGTAATAGCGAAGAGGCCCGCACCGATCGCCCTTCCCAACAGTTGCGCAGCCTGAATGG
CGAATGGCAGCTTGGCTGTTTTGGCGGATGAGATAAGATTTTCAGCCTGATACAGATTAAATCAGAACGC
AGAAGCGGTCTGATAAAACAGAATTTGCCTGGCGGCAGTAGCGCGGTGGTCCCACCTGACCCCATGCCGA
ACTCAGAAGTGAAACGCCGTAGCGCCGATGGTAGTGTGGGGTCTCCCCATGCGAGAGTAGGGAACTGCCA
GGCATCAAATAAAACGAAAGGCTCAGTCGAAAGACTGGGCCTTTCGTTTTATCTGTTGTTTGTCGGTGAA
CGCTCTCCTGAGTAGGACAAATCCGCCGGGAGCGGATTTGAACGTTGCGAAGCAACGGCCCGGAGGGTGG
CGGGCAGGACGCCCGCCATAAACTGCCAGGCATCAAATTAAGCAGAAGGCCATCCTGACGGATGGCCTTT
TTGCGTTTCTACAAACTCTTTTTGTTTATTTTTCTAAATACATTCAAATATGTATCCGCTCATGAGACAA
TAACCCTGATAAATGCTTCAATAATATTGAAAAAGGAAGAGTATGAGTATTCAACATTTCCGTGTCGCCC
TTATTCCCTTTTTTGCGGCATTTTGCCTTCCTGTTTTTGCTCACCCAGAAACGCTGGTGAAAGTAAAAGA
TGCTGAAGATCAGTTGGGTGCACGAGTGGGTTACATCGAACTGGATCTCAACAGCGGTAAGATCCTTGAG
AGTTTTCGCCCCGAAGAACGTTCTCCAATGATGAGCACTTTTAAAGTTCTGCTATGTGGCGCGGTATTAT
CCCGTGTTGACGCCGGGCAAGAGCAACTCGGTCGCCGCATACACTATTCTCAGAATGACTTGGTTGAGTA
CTCACCAGTCACAGAAAAGCATCTTACGGATGGCATGACAGTAAGAGAATTATGCAGTGCTGCCATAACC
ATGAGTGATAACACTGCGGCCAACTTACTTCTGACAACGATCGGAGGACCGAAGGAGCTAACCGCTTTTT
TGCACAACATGGGGGATCATGTAACTCGCCTTGATCGTTGGGAACCGGAGCTGAATGAAGCCATACCAAA
CGACGAGCGTGACACCACGATGCCTGTAGCAATGGCAACAACGTTGCGCAAACTATTAACTGGCGAACTA
CTTACTCTAGCTTCCCGGCAACAATTAATAGACTGGATGGAGGCGGATAAAGTTGCAGGACCACTTCTGC
GCTCGGCCCTTCCGGCTGGCTGGTTTATTGCTGATAAATCTGGAGCCGGTGAGCGTGGGTCTCGCGGTAT
CATTGCAGCACTGGGGCCAGATGGTAAGCCCTCCCGTATCGTAGTTATCTACACGACGGGGAGTCAGGCA
ACTATGGATGAACGAAATAGACAGATCGCTGAGATAGGTGCCTCACTGATTAAGCATTGGTAACTGTCAG
ACCAAGTTTACTCATATATACTTTAGATTGATT
[38 nt withheld, positions 5072-5109]
A
[37 nt withheld, positions 5111-5147]
ATTTTGTTAAAATTCGCGTTAAATTTTTGTTAAATCAGCTCATTTTTTAACCAATAGGCCGAAATCGGCA
AAATCCCTTATAAATCAAAAGAATAGCCCGAGATAGGGT
[37 nt withheld, positions 5257-5293]
AAAGAACGTGGACTCCAACGTCAAAGG
[141 nt withheld, positions 5321-5461]
G
[125 nt withheld, positions 5463-5587]
AAAGGATCTAGGTGAAGATCCTTTTTGATAATCTCATGACCAAAATCCCTTAACGTGAGTTTTCGTTCCA
CTGAGCGTCAGACCCCGTAGAAAAGATCAAAGGATCTTCTTGAGATCCTTTTTTTCTGCGCGTAATCTGC
TGCTTGCAAACAAAAAAACCACCGCTACCAGCGGTGGTTTGTTTGCCGGATCAAGAGCTACCAACTCTTT
TTCCGAAGGTAACTGGCTTCAGCAGAGCGCAGATACCAAATACTGTCCTTCTAGTGTAGCCGTAGTTAGG
CCACCACTTCAAGAACTCTGTAGCACCGCCTACATACCTCGCTCTGCTAATCCTGTTACCAGTGGCTGCT
GCCAGTGGCGATAAGTCGTGTCTTACCGGGTTGGACTCAAGACGATAGTTACCGGATAAGGCGCAGCGGT
CGGGCTGAACGGGGGGTTCGTGCACACAGCCCAGCTTGGAGCGAACGACCTACACCGAACTGAGATACCT
ACAGCGTGAGCTATGAGAAAGCGCCACGCTTCCCGAAGGGAGAAAGGCGGACAGGTATCCGGTAAGCGGC
AGGGTCGGAACAGGAGAGCGCACGAGGGAGCTTCCAGGGGGAAACGCCTGGTATCTTTATAGTCCTGTCG
GGTTTCGCCACCTCTGACTTGAGCGTCGATTTTTGTGATGCTCGTCAGGGGGGCGGAGCCTATGGAAAAA
CGCCAGCAACGCGGCCTTTTTACGGTTCCTGGCCTTTTGCTGGCCTTTTGCTCACATGTTCTTTCCTGCG
TTATCCCCTGATTCTGTGGATAACCGTATTACCGCCTTTGAGTGAGCTGATACCGCTCGCCGCAGCCGAA
CGACCGAGCGCAGCGAGTCAGTGAGCGAGGAAGCGGAAGAGCGCCTGATGCGGTATTTTCTCCTTACGCA
TCTGTGCGGTATTTCACACCGCATATGGTGCACTCTCAGTACAATCTGCTCTGATGCCGCATAGTTAAGC
CAGTATACACTCCGCTATCGCTACGTGACTGGGTCATGGCTGCGCCCCGACACCCGCCAACACCCGCTGA
CGCGCCCTGACGGGCTTGTCTGCTCCCGGCATCCGCTTACAGACAAGCTGTGACCGTCTCCGGGAGCTGC
ATGTGTCAGAGGTTTTCACCGTCATCACCGAAACGCGCGAGGCAGCTGCGGTAAAGCTCATCAGCGTGGT
CGTGCAGCGATTCACAGATGTCTGCCTGTTCATCCGCGTCCAGCTCGTTGAGTTTCTCCAGAAGCGTTAA
TGTCTGGCTTCTGATAAAGCGGGCCATGTTAAGGGCGGTTTTTTCCTGTTTGGTCACTTGATGCCTCCGT
GTAAGGGGGAATTTCTGTTCATGGGGGTAATGATACCGATGAAACGAGAGAGGATGCTCACGATACGGGT
TACTGATGATGAACATGCCCGGTTACTGGAACGTTGTGAGGGTAAACAACTGGCGGTATGGATGCGGCGG
GACCAGAGAAAAATCACTCAGGGTCAATGCCAGCGCTTCGTTAATACAGATGTAGGTGTTCCACAGGGTA
GCCAGCAGCATCCTGCGATGCAGATCCGGAACATAATGGTGCAGGGCGCTGACTTCCGCGTTTCCAGACT
TTACGAAACACGGAAACCGAAGACCATTCATGTTGTTGCTCAGGTCGCAGACGTTTTGCAGCAGCAGTCG
CTTCACGTTCGCTCGCGTATCGGTGATTCATTCTGCTAACCAGTAAGGCAACCCCGCCAGCCTAGCCGGG
TCCTCAACGACAGGAGCACGATCATGCGCACCCGTGGCCAGGACCCAACGCTGCCCGAAATT
Features (pLannotate 1.2.2; 21 found; start..end, strand, type, name):
      3..80      +  promoter       lacIq promoter: lacI (mutant); In the lacIq allele, a single base change in the promoter boosts expression of the lacI gene about 10-fold.
     81..1163    +  CDS            lacI: lac repressor; lacI; The lac repressor binds to the lac operator to inhibit transcription in E. coli. This inhibition can be relieved by adding lactose or isopropyl-β-D-thiogalactopyranoside (IPTG).
   1176..1197    +  protein_bind   CAP binding site: CAP binding activates transcription in the presence of cAMP. E. coli catabolite activator protein
   1216..1233    +  promoter       tet promoter (fragment): E. coli promoter for tetracycline efflux protein gene
   1406..1434    +  promoter       tac promoter: strong E. coli promoter; hybrid between the trp and lac UV5 promoters
   1442..1458    +  protein_bind   lac operator: The lac repressor binds to the lac operator to inhibit transcription in E. coli. This inhibition can be relieved by adding lactose or isopropyl-β-D-thiogalactopyranoside (IPTG). lac repressor encoded by lacI
   1528..2628    +  CDS            MBP: maltose binding protein from E. coli; malE (mutated); This version of the gene does not encode a signal sequence, so MBP will remain in the cytosol.
   2638..2662    +  protein_bind   attB1: mutant version of attB; recombination site for the Gateway® BP reaction BP Clonase™
   2686..3429    +  CDS            nusG (sequence partly withheld): NUSG_AQUAE - Experimental evidence at protein level: Swiss-Prot protein existence level 1. Participates in transcription elongation, termination and antitermination. From Aquifex aeolicus (strain VF5).
   3453..3477    -  protein_bind   attB2: mutant version of attB; recombination site for the Gateway® BP reaction BP Clonase™
   3488..3642    +  CDS            lacZα (fragment): LacZα fragment of β-galactosidase; lacZ fragment
   3735..3850    +  ncRNA          5S rRNA: Accession: RF00001 - 5S ribosomal RNA
   3854..3940    +  terminator     rrnB T1 terminator: Escherichia coli rrnB; transcription terminator T1 from the E. coli rrnB gene
   4032..4059    +  terminator     rrnB T2 terminator: transcription terminator T2 from the E. coli rrnB gene
   4079..4170    +  promoter       AmpR promoter: bla
   4171..5031    +  CDS            AmpR: β-lactamase; bla; confers resistance to ampicillin, carbenicillin, and related antibiotics
   5073..5586    -  rep_origin     M13 ori (sequence partly withheld): M13 bacteriophage origin of replication; arrow indicates direction of (+) strand synthesis
   5697..6285    +  rep_origin     ori: high-copy-number ColE1/pMB1/pBR322/pUC origin of replication
   6471..6611    -  misc_feature   bom: basis of mobility region from pBR322
   6713..6904    -  CDS            rop: Rop protein, which maintains plasmids at low copy number; rop
   6908..7303    +  CDS            YPB1_ECOLX: Protein predicted: Swiss-Prot protein existence level 4. From Escherichia coli.
