[The description below was written by a language model from this plasmid's Addgene catalogue record and pLannotate feature annotations shown in this document.]
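Description:
pRK1036 is a bacterial expression plasmid built on the pKM596 backbone, a maltose-binding protein (MBP) fusion vector. It is propagated in E. coli under ampicillin selection (β-lactamase). Replication relies on a ColE1/pMB1-type origin accompanied by the pBR322 bom region and the rop gene, which is consistent with the catalogue's low-copy designation. An M13 phage origin is also present and could support single-stranded DNA production.

The payload is the nusG gene of Aquifex aeolicus, encoding a factor involved in transcription elongation, termination and antitermination. It is fused downstream of a signal-sequence-less MBP that stays in the cytosol, and it carries a C-terminal His6 tag. According to the depositor, a recognition site for tobacco vein mottling virus (TVMV) protease lies between MBP and NusG-His6, so cleavage separates the MBP carrier from the tagged passenger. The same comment also mentions a TEV site when pointing to the protein sequence notes, an inconsistency the record does not resolve.

Transcription is driven by the tac promoter with a lac operator, and the plasmid-borne lacI gene under the lacIq promoter provides tight repression and IPTG inducibility. The rrnB T1 and T2 terminators follow the cassette. The insert is flanked by attB1 and attB2 sites, the signature of Gateway recombination, although the catalogue lists restriction enzyme cloning. A residual lacZα fragment sits downstream.

The annotated sequence is 7,399 nt, shorter than the stated 8,264 bp empty backbone. This would fit replacement of a larger backbone cassette by the insert, though the record does not say so. The associated publication indicates use as a model substrate for assessing TVMV protease processing of fusion proteins in vivo and in vitro.
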