Addgene plasmid #17728: pRK1036
Depositing lab: David Waugh. Depositing organization: National Cancer Institute (NCI). Publication: Efficient site-specific processing of fusion proteins by tobacco vein mottling virus protease in vivo and in vitro. Nallamsetty S, Kapust RB, Tozser J, Cherry S, Tropea JE, Copeland TD, Waugh DS. Protein Expr Purif. 2004 Nov . 38(1):108-15. 10.1016/j.pep.2004.08.016 PubMed 15477088.
Backbone
  Vector backbone: pKM596
  Backbone manufacturer: Waugh lab
  Backbone size w/o insert (bp): 8264
  Vector type: Bacterial Expression
Growth in bacteria
  Bacterial resistance: Ampicillin, 100 μg/mL
  Growth temperature: 37°C
  Growth strain: DH5alpha
  Copy number: Low Copy
Gene/Insert
  Gene/Insert name: NusG (alt name: N-utilization substance G)
  Species: Aquifex aeolicus
  Insert size (bp): 747
  GenBank ID: NC_000918
  Entrez Gene: nusG
  Tag / fusion protein: MBP (N terminal on backbone); His6 (C terminal on insert)
  Cloning method: Restriction Enzyme
  Sequencing primers: 5′ n/a; 3′ n/a
Terms and licenses: Academic/Nonprofit Terms; Industry Terms: Not Available to Industry
Depositor comments: This plasmid produces an MBP-NusG-His6 fusion protein with a recognition site for TVMV protease (ETVRFQS) between MBP and NusG-His6. See the Notes link from the Plasmid Links box for the amino acid sequence of the MBP-NusG-His fusion protein with TEV site.
How to cite: pRK1036 was a gift from David Waugh (Addgene plasmid # 17728 ; http://n2t.net/addgene:17728 ; RRID:Addgene_17728)
