>Addgene plasmid #17728 | pRK1036 | addgene partial sequence | sequence record 23671 | 17728 with MBP-F
GACAGTTGTCAAAAGCAGGCTCGGAGACCGTGCGTTTCCAGAGCATGAGCGAGCAACAGGTTCAGGAACT
TGAGAAAAAGTGGTACGCACTGCAGGTAGAGCCCGGAAAAGAGAACGAAGCTAAGGAAAACTTACTGAAA
GTTCTGGAACTGGAAGGTTTAAAGGACCTCGTTGACGAGGTAATAGTTCCCGCA
[243 nt withheld, positions 195-437]
AACAAAATATTTCCCGGATACATACTCATAAAGGCTCACATGAACGACAAGCTCCTCATGGCTATTGAGA
AAACTCCCCACGTCTTCAGACCTGTAATGGTGGGCGGAAAGCCCGTTCCTCTGAAAGAGGAAGAGGTTCA
AAACATTCTCAATCAAATAAAGAGGGGTGTTAAACCTTCCAAGGTTGAGTTTGAAAAAGGAGATCAGGTA
AGGGTTATAGAAGGACCGTTTATGAACTTTACGGGAACTGTTGAGGAAGTTCATCCCGAGAAGAGGAAAT
TAACTGTTATGATAAGTATTTTCGGAAGGATGACTCCGGTAGAACTGGACTTTGACCAAGTGGAAAAGAT
TCATCACCACCATCATCACTAATAACCCAGCTTTCTTGTACAAAGTGGTGATAGCTTGGCACTGGCCGTC
GTTTTACAACGTCGTGACTGGGAAANCCCTGGCGTTACCCAACTTAATCGCCTNGCACCACATNCCCCCT
TTCGCCAGCTTGGCGTAATAGCGANGAGGCCCGCACCCGATCGCCCCTTCCCAACAGTTTGCGCCAGCCT
GAATGGCGAATGGC
